>Addgene plasmid #208051 | pcDNA3.1-Flag | addgene full sequence | sequence record 418310 | Addgene NGS Result
GACGGATCGGGAGATCTCCCGATCCCCTATGGTGCACTCTCAGTACAATCTGCTCTGATGCCGCATAGTT
AAGCCAGTATCTGCTCCCTGCTTGTGTGTTGGAGGTCGCTGAGTAGTGCGCGAGCAAAATTTAAGCTACA
ACAAGGCAAGGCTTGACCGACAATTGCATGAAGAATCTGCTTAGGGTTAGGCGTTTTGCGCTGCTTCGCG
ATGTACGGGCCAGATATACGCGTTGACATTGATTATTGACTAGTTATTAATAGTAATCAATTACGGGGTC
ATTAGTTCATAGCCCATATATGGAGTTCCGCGTTACATAACTTACGGTAAATGGCCCGCCTGGCTGACCG
CCCAACGACCCCCGCCCATTGACGTCAATAATGACGTATGTTCCCATAGTAACGCCAATAGGGACTTTCC
ATTGACGTCAATGGGTGGAGTATTTACGGTAAACTGCCCACTTGGCAGTACATCAAGTGTATCATATGCC
AAGTACGCCCCCTATTGACGTCAATGACGGTAAATGGCCCGCCTGGCATTATGCCCAGTACATGACCTTA
TGGGACTTTCCTACTTGGCAGTACATCTACGTATTAGTCATCGCTATTACCATGGTGATGCGGTTTTGGC
AGTACATCAATGGGCGTGGATAGCGGTTTGACTCACGGGGATTTCCAAGTCTCCACCCCATTGACGTCAA
TGGGAGTTTGTTTTGGCACCAAAATCAACGGGACTTTCCAAAATGTCGTAACAACTCCGCCCCATTGACG
CAAATGGGCGGTAGGCGTGTACGGTGGGAGGTCTATATAAGCAGAGCTCTCTGGCTAACTAGAGAACCCA
CTGCTTACTGGCTTATCGAAATTAATACGACTCACTATAGGGAGACCCAAGCTGGCTAGCGTTTAAACGG
GCCCTCTAGACTCGACCACCATGGACTACAAGGACGACGATGATAAGGGCGGATCCCTCGAGCGGCCGCC
ACTGTGCTGGATATCTGCAGAATTCCACCACACTGGACTAGTGGATCCGAGCTCGGTACCAAGCTTAAGT
TTAAACCGCTGATCAGCCTCGACTGTGCCTTCTAGTTGCCAGCCATCTGTTGTTTGCCCCTCCCCCGTGC
CTTCCTTGACCCTGGAAGGTGCCACTCCCACTGTCCTTTCCTAATAAAATGAGGAAATTGCATCGCATTG
TCTGAGTAGGTGTCATTCTATTCTGGGGGGTGGGGTGGGGCAGGACAGCAAGGGGGAGGATTGGGAAGAC
AATAGCAGGCATGCTGGGGATGCGGTGGGCTCTATGGCTTCTGAGGCGGAAAGAACCAGCTGGGGCTCTA
GGGGGTATCCCC
[124 nt withheld, positions 1343-1466]
C
[91 nt withheld, positions 1468-1558]
A
[49 nt withheld, positions 1560-1608]
CCTTTGACGTTGGAGTCCACGTTCTTT
[37 nt withheld, positions 1636-1672]
ACCCTATCTCGGTCTATTCTTTTGATTTATAAGGGATTTTGCCGATTTCGGCCTATTGGTTAAAAAATGA
GCTGATTTAACAAAAATTTAACGCGAATTAATTCTGTGGAATGTGTGTCAGTTAGGGTGTGGAAAGTCCC
CAGGCTCCCCAGCAGGCAGAAGTATGCAAAGCATGCATCTCAATTAGTCAGCAACCAGGTGTGGAAAGTC
CCCAGGCTCCCCAGCAGGCAGAAGTATGCAAAGCATGCATCTCAATTAGTCAGCAACCATAGTCCCGCCC
CTAACTCCGCCCATCCCGCCCCTAACTCCGCCCAGTTCCGCCCATTCTCCGCCCCATGGCTGACTAATTT
TTTTTATTTATGCAGAGGCCGAGGCCGCCTCTGCCTCTGAGCTATTCCAGAAGTAGTGAGGAGGCTTTTT
TGGAGGCCTAGGCTTTTGCAAAAAGCTCCCGGGAGCTTGTATATCCATTTTCGGATCTGATCAAGAGACA
GGATGAGGATCGTTTCGCATGATTGAACAAGATGGATTGCACGCAGGTTCTCCGGCCGCTTGGGTGGAGA
GGCTATTCGGCTATGACTGGGCACAACAGACAATCGGCTGCTCTGATGCCGCCGTGTTCCGGCTGTCAGC
GCAGGGGCGCCCGGTTCTTTTTGTCAAGACCGACCTGTCCGGTGCCCTGAATGAACTGCAGGACGAGGCA
GCGCGGCTATCGTGGCTGGCCACGACGGGCGTTCCTTGCGCAGCTGTGCTCGACGTTGTCACTGAAGCGG
GAAGGGACTGGCTGCTATTGGGCGAAGTGCCGGGGCAGGATCTCCTGTCATCTCACCTTGCTCCTGCCGA
GAAAGTATCCATCATGGCTGATGCAATGCGGCGGCTGCATACGCTTGATCCGGCTACCTGCCCATTCGAC
CACCAAGCGAAACATCGCATCGAGCGAGCACGTACTCGGATGGAAGCCGGTCTTGTCGATCAGGATGATC
TGGACGAAGAGCATCAGGGGCTCGCGCCAGCCGAACTGTTCGCCAGGCTCAAGGCGCGCATGCCCGACGG
CGAGGATCTCGTCGTGACCCATGGCGATGCCTGCTTGCCGAATATCATGGTGGAAAATGGCCGCTTTTCT
GGATTCATCGACTGTGGCCGGCTGGGTGTGGCGGACCGCTATCAGGACATAGCGTTGGCTACCCGTGATA
TTGCTGAAGAGCTTGGCGGCGAATGGGCTGACCGCTTCCTCGTGCTTTACGGTATCGCCGCTCCCGATTC
GCAGCGCATCGCCTTCTATCGCCTTCTTGACGAGTTCTTCTGAGCGGGACTCTGGGGTTCGAAATGACCG
ACCAAGCGACGCCCAACCTGCCATCACGAGATTTCGATTCCACCGCCGCCTTCTATGAAAGGTTGGGCTT
CGGAATCGTTTTCCGGGACGCCGGCTGGATGATCCTCCAGCGCGGGGATCTCATGCTGGAGTTCTTCGCC
CACCCCAACTTGTTTATTGCAGCTTATAATGGTTACAAATAAAGCAATAGCATCACAAATTTCACAAATA
AAGCATTTTTTTCACTGCATTCTAGTTGTGGTTTGTCCAAACTCATCAATGTATCTTATCATGTCTGTAT
ACCGTCGACCTCTAGCTAGAGCTTGGCGTAATCATGGTCATAGCTGTTTCCTGTGTGAAATTGTTATCCG
CTCACAATTCCACACAACATACGAGCCGGAAGCATAAAGTGTAAAGCCTGGGGTGCCTAATGAGTGAGCT
AACTCACATTAATTGCGTTGCGCTCACTGCCCGCTTTCCAGTCGGGAAACCTGTCGTGCCAGCTGCATTA
ATGAATCGGCCAACGCGCGGGGAGAGGCGGTTTGCGTATTGGGCGCTCTTCCGCTTCCTCGCTCACTGAC
TCGCTGCGCTCGGTCGTTCGGCTGCGGCGAGCGGTATCAGCTCACTCAAAGGCGGTAATACGGTTATCCA
CAGAATCAGGGGATAACGCAGGAAAGAACATGTGAGCAAAAGGCCAGCAAAAGGCCAGGAACCGTAAAAA
GGCCGCGTTGCTGGCGTTTTTCCATAGGCTCCGCCCCCCTGACGAGCATCACAAAAATCGACGCTCAAGT
CAGAGGTGGCGAAACCCGGCAGGACTATAAAGATACCAGGCGTTTCCCCCTGGAAGCTCCCTCGTGCGCT
CTCCTGTTCCGACCCTGCCGCTTACCGGATACCTGTCCGCCTTTCTCCCTTCGGGAAGCGTGGCGCTTTC
TCATAGCTCACGCTGTAGGTATCTCAGTTCGGTGTAGGTCGTTCGCTCCAAGCTGGGCTGTGTGCACGAA
CCCCCCGTTCAGCCCGACCGCTGCGCCTTATCCGGTAACTATCGTCTTGAGTCCAACCCGGTAAGACACG
ACTTATCGCCACTGGCAGCAGCCACTGGTAACAGGATTAGCAGAGCGAGGTATGTAGGCGGTGCTACAGA
GTTCTTGAAGTGGTGGCCTAACTACGGCTACACTAGAAGAACAGTATTTGGTATCTGCGCTCTGCTGAAG
CCAGTTACCTTCGGAAAAAGAGTTGGTAGCTCTTGATCCGGCAAACAAACCACCGCTGGTAGCGGTGGTT
TTTTTGTTTGCAAGCAGCAGATTACGCGCAGAAAAAAAGGATCTCAAGAAGATCCTTTGATCTTTTCTAC
GGGGTCTGACGCTCAGTGGAACGAAAACTCACGTTAAGGGATTTTGGTCATGAGATTATCAAAAAGGATC
TTCACCTAGATCCTTTTAAATTAAAAATGAAGTTTTAAATCAATCTAAAGTATATATGAGTAAACTTGGT
CTGACAGTTACCAATGCTTAATCAGTGAGGCACCTATCTCAGCGATCTGTCTATTTCGTTCATCCATAGT
TGCCTGACTCCCCGTCGTGTAGATAACTACGATACGGGAGGGCTTACCATCTGGCCCCAGTGCTGCAATG
ATACCGCGAGACCCACGCTCACCGGCTCCAGATTTATCAGCAATAAACCAGCCAGCCGGAAGGGCCGAGC
GCAGAAGTGGTCCTGCAACTTTATCCGCCTCCATCCAGTCTATTAATTGTTGCCGGGAAGCTAGAGTAAG
TAGTTCGCCAGTTAATAGTTTGCGCAACGTTGTTGCCATTGCTACAGGCATCGTGGTGTCACGCTCGTCG
TTTGGTATGGCTTCATTCAGCTCCGGTTCCCAACGATCAAGGCGAGTTACATGATCCCCCATGTTGTGCA
AAAAAGCGGTTAGCTCCTTCGGTCCTCCGATCGTTGTCAGAAGTAAGTTGGCCGCAGTGTTATCACTCAT
GGTTATGGCAGCACTGCATAATTCTCTTACTGTCATGCCATCCGTAAGATGCTTTTCTGTGACTGGTGAG
TACTCAACCAAGTCATTCTGAGAATAGTGTATGCGGCGACCGAGTTGCTCTTGCCCGGCGTCAATACGGG
ATAATACCGCGCCACATAGCAGAACTTTAAAAGTGCTCATCATTGGAAAACGTTCTTCGGGGCGAAAACT
CTCAAGGATCTTACCGCTGTTGAGATCCAGTTCGATGTAACCCACTCGTGCACCCAACTGATCTTCAGCA
TCTTTTACTTTCACCAGCGTTTCTGGGTGAGCAAAAACAGGAAGGCAAAATGCCGCAAAAAAGGGAATAA
GGGCGACACGGAAATGTTGAATACTCATACTCTTCCTTTTTCAATATTATTGAAGCATTTATCAGGGTTA
TTGTCTCATGAGCGGATACATATTTGAATGTATTTAGAAAAATAAACAAATAGGGGTTCCGCGCACATTT
CCCCGAAAAGTGCCACCTGACGTC
Features (pLannotate 1.2.2; 20 found; start..end, strand, type, name):
     28..80      -  misc_feature   bom (fragment): basis of mobility region from pBR322
    235..614     +  enhancer       CMV enhancer: human cytomegalovirus immediate early enhancer
    615..818     +  promoter       CMV promoter: human cytomegalovirus (CMV) immediate early promoter
    814..847     +  LTR            5' LTR (truncated) (fragment): truncated 5' long terminal repeat (LTR) from HIV-1
    863..881     +  promoter       T7 promoter: promoter for bacteriophage T7 RNA polymerase
    937..953     +  CDS            FLAG (fragment): FLAG® epitope tag, followed by an enterokinase cleavage site
   1073..1297    +  polyA_signal   bGH poly(A) signal: bovine growth hormone polyadenylation signal
   1301..1322    +  promoter       SV40 promoter (fragment): SV40 enhancer and early promoter
   1343..1771    +  rep_origin     f1 ori (sequence partly withheld): f1 bacteriophage origin of replication; arrow indicates direction of (+) strand synthesis
   1785..2114    +  promoter       SV40 promoter: SV40 enhancer and early promoter
   2181..2972    +  CDS            neo: KKA2_KLEPN - Also known as kan, nptII. Experimental evidence at protein level: Swiss-Prot protein existence level 1. Resistance to kanamycin, neomycin, paromomycin, ribostamycin, butirosin and gentamicin B. From Klebsiella pneumoniae.
   2996..3154    +  CDS            ble (fragment): BLE_KLEPN - Experimental evidence at protein level: Swiss-Prot protein existence level 1. Binding protein with a strong affinity to the bleomycin family of antibiotics. Binds to CL990; an antimitotic-antibiotic compound. From Klebsiella pneumoniae.
   3149..3270    +  polyA_signal   SV40 poly(A) signal: SV40 polyadenylation signal
   3343..3359    -  protein_bind   lac operator: The lac repressor binds to the lac operator to inhibit transcription in E. coli. This inhibition can be relieved by adding lactose or isopropyl-β-D-thiogalactopyranoside (IPTG). lac repressor encoded by lacI
   3367..3397    -  promoter       lac promoter: promoter for the E. coli lac operon
   3412..3433    -  protein_bind   CAP binding site: CAP binding activates transcription in the presence of cAMP. E. coli catabolite activator protein
   3446..3538    -  CDS            lacI (fragment): lac repressor; lacI; The lac repressor binds to the lac operator to inhibit transcription in E. coli. This inhibition can be relieved by adding lactose or isopropyl-β-D-thiogalactopyranoside (IPTG).
   3721..4309    -  rep_origin     ori: high-copy-number ColE1/pMB1/pBR322/pUC origin of replication
   4480..5340    -  CDS            AmpR: β-lactamase; bla; confers resistance to ampicillin, carbenicillin, and related antibiotics
   5341..5445    -  promoter       AmpR promoter: bla
