[The description below was written by a language model from this plasmid's Addgene catalogue record and pLannotate feature annotations shown in this document.]
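Description:
pcDNA3.1-Flag is an empty mammalian expression backbone derived from pcDNA3.1(-), modified so that proteins cloned into it carry an N-terminal FLAG epitope. A short sequence encoding a start codon and the FLAG tag was inserted at the XhoI site of the polylinker. The XhoI site on the 5' side of the tag was destroyed in the process, while the site on the 3' side was kept and lies in frame with the tag. An open reading frame can therefore be joined there by restriction cloning to produce a FLAG fusion. The sequenced record is about 5.5 kb, slightly larger than the parental backbone, and carries no gene insert.

Expression in mammalian cells is driven by the human cytomegalovirus immediate-early enhancer and promoter, and transcripts are terminated by the bovine growth hormone polyadenylation signal. A T7 promoter between the CMV promoter and the tag allows in vitro transcription and can serve as a sequencing primer site. A separate cassette places the neomycin phosphotransferase gene under the SV40 enhancer/early promoter with an SV40 polyadenylation signal, which allows G418 selection of stably transfected cells. In E. coli the plasmid is maintained at high copy number through a ColE1/pUC-type origin and selected with ampicillin via the β-lactamase gene and its own promoter. An f1 origin is also present and permits single-stranded DNA production.

The automated annotation also reports short fragments: an HIV-1 LTR, ble, lacI, a partial SV40 promoter, lac promoter/operator elements and bom. These are probably backbone remnants or chance similarity matches rather than functional parts. The vector is suited to transient or stable expression of FLAG-tagged proteins for detection or immunoprecipitation, and it can also serve as an empty-vector control.
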