Addgene plasmid #208051: pcDNA3.1-Flag
Purpose: (Empty Backbone) Empty vector for mammalian expression, insert a Flag tag (with ATG) at XhoI site of pcDNA3.1 (-), xhoI site at 5' of flag tag destroyed, xhoI site at 3' of flag tag retained. XhoI in-frame with Flag
Depositing lab: Quanfu Ma. Depositing organization: Maternal and Child Health Hospital of Hubei Province.
Backbone
  Vector backbone: pcDNA3.1 (-)
  Backbone manufacturer: Thermo Fisher (Invitrogen)
  Backbone size (bp): 5427
  Vector type: Mammalian Expression
  Promoter: CMV
  Selectable markers: Neomycin (select with G418)
  Tag / fusion protein: Flag (N terminal on backbone)
Growth in bacteria
  Bacterial resistance: Ampicillin, 100 μg/mL
  Growth temperature: 37°C
  Growth strain: DH5alpha
  Copy number: High Copy
Gene/Insert
  Cloning method: Restriction Enzyme
Resource information
  A portion of this plasmid was derived from a plasmid made by: Flag tag is registered trademark of Sigma-alderich
Terms and licenses: Academic/Nonprofit Terms; Industry Terms: Not Available to Industry
How to cite: pcDNA3.1-Flag was a gift from Quanfu Ma (Addgene plasmid # 208051 ; http://n2t.net/addgene:208051 ; RRID:Addgene_208051)
